>Addgene plasmid #111153 | pGEMT-Pax7bait-P2a-GAP43-Cherry-T2a-mERt-Cre-Ert | depositor full sequence | sequence record 209026 | Full Sequence
TAACGCCAGGGTTTTCCCAGTCACGACGTTGTAAAACGACGGCCAGTGAATTGTAATACGACTCACTATA
GACGCGTATGGCTTGTCTCCCCGGAGCTGTCCCCAGAATGATGCGGCCAGGACCAGGGCAGAACTACCCA
CGGACCGGTTTCCCACTAGAAGTGTCCACTCCTCTGGGCCAGGGCAGAGTCAACCAACTGGGGGGAGTGT
TCATTAACGGGCGCCCGTTGCCCAACCACATCCGCCACAAGATCGTGGAGATGGCACACCACGGCATTCG
GCCCTGCGTGATTTCACGGCAGCTACGTGTGTCCCACGGCTGCGTGTCCAAGATCCTGTGCCGGTACCAG
GAGACGGGGTCCATCCGGCCCGGAGCCATCGGAGGCAGCAAGCCCAGGCAGGTGGCCACTCCTGACGTGG
AGAAGAAGATTGAGGAATATAAGAGAGAGAACCCCGGGATGTTCAGCTGGGAGATCAGGGACAGGCTCCT
AAAGGATGGACACTGCGACAGGAGCACGGTGCCCTCAGGTAACCGGCTGGACGAAGGTTCAGATGTTGAG
TCAGAGCCAGACTTGCCCTTGAAACGCAAGCAGCGACGCAGCCGCACCACCTTCACTGCTGAGCAGCTGG
AGGAGTTGGAGAAGGCCTTTGAGAGAACGCACTACCCAGATATCTACACCCGTGAAGAGTTGGCGCAGAG
AACCAAGCTCACCGAGGCGAGAGTACAGGTGTGGTTCAGCAATCGTAGAGCAAGGTGGCGTAAACAGGCA
GGAGCCAATCAACTGGCAGCTTTCAATCATCTCCTGCCCGGCGGATTTCCACCCACAGGAATGCCAAGTT
TGCCACCCTATCAGCTTCCAGACTCCGGCTATGCAAGTGCCCTAGCACAAGACGGGGGAAGCACAGTGCA
CAGACCTCAGCCCCTGCCACCCTCCTCCATGCACCAGGGTGGATTGTCAGCTGCTGATGCCAGTTCAGCC
TACGGACCCCGACACAGCTTCACCAGCTATTCGGACAGCTTCATGAACCCAGGCGGGCCAACTAACCACA
TGAATCCGGTCAGCAATGGGCTGTCTCCACAGGTGATGAGCATCCTCAGCAACCCTAGTGGAGTGCAGTC
CCAGTCCCAGGATTTCTCCATCTCCCCTCTGCATGGTGGCTTGGACACTTCGAACTCCATCTCGGCAAGC
TGCAGCCAGCGGAGCGACTCCATCAAGTCAGTCGATAGCCTCGCCACCTCGCAGTCCTACTGTCCTCCGA
CCTACAGCACCACCGGCTACAGCGTGGATCCTGTGGCCAGCTACCAATATGGGCAATACGGGCAAACTGC
TGTAGACTACTTGGCTAAGAACGTGAGCTTGTCGACACAGAGGAGGATGAAGCTCGGGGACCACTCAGCC
GTGTTGGGTTTGCTTCCTGTGGAGACGGGACAAGCATACGCATGCGGAAGCGGAGCTACTAACTTCAGCC
TGCTGAAGCAGGCTGGAGACGTGGAGGAGAACCCTGGACCTATGCTGTGCTGTATGAGAAGAACCAAACA
GGTTGAAAAGAATGATGAGGACCAAAAGATCATGGTGAGCAAGGGCGAGGAGGATAACATGGCCATCATC
AAGGAGTTCATGCGCTTCAAGGTGCACATGGAGGGCTCCGTGAACGGCCACGAGTTCGAGATCGAGGGCG
AGGGCGAGGGCCGCCCCTACGAGGGCACCCAGACCGCCAAGCTGAAGGTGACCAAGGGTGGCCCCCTGCC
CTTCGCCTGGGACATCCTGTCCCCTCAGTTCATGTACGGCTCCAAGGCCTACGTGAAGCACCCCGCCGAC
ATCCCCGACTACTTGAAGCTGTCCTTCCCCGAGGGCTTCAAGTGGGAGCGCGTGATGAACTTCGAGGACG
GCGGCGTGGTGACCGTGACCCAGGACTCCTCCCTGCAGGACGGCGAGTTCATCTACAAGGTGAAGCTGCG
CGGCACCAACTTCCCCTCCGACGGCCCCGTAATGCAGAAGAAGACCATGGGCTGGGAGGCCTCCTCCGAG
CGGATGTACCCCGAGGACGGCGCCCTGAAGGGCGAGATCAAGCAGAGGCTGAAGCTGAAGGACGGCGGCC
ACTACGACGCTGAGGTCAAGACCACCTACAAGGCCAAGAAGCCCGTGCAGCTGCCCGGCGCCTACAACGT
CAACATCAAGTTGGACATCACCTCCCACAACGAGGACTACACCATCGTGGAACAGTACGAACGCGCCGAG
GGCCGCCACTCCACCGGCGGCATGGACGAGCTGTACAAGGAGGGCAGAGGAAGTCTTCTAACATGCGGTG
ACGTGGAGGAGAATCCCGGCCCTATGGCCGGCGATATGAGAGCCGCTAACCTGTGGCCCTCCCCACTGAT
GATCAAGAGAAGCAAGAAGAACTCCCTGGCCCTGAGCCTGACCGCTGATCAGATGGTGTCCGCCCTGCTG
GACGCCGAGCCCCCTATCCTGTACAGCGAGTACGACCCCACCAGGCCCTTCAGCGAGGCCAGCATGATGG
GACTGCTGACAAACCTGGCCGATCGCGAACTGGTGCATATGATCAATTGGGCCAAGCGCGTGCCCGGATT
CGTGGACCTGACACTGCACGACCAGGTGCACCTGCTGGAATGCGCTTGGCTGGAAATTCTGATGATCGGC
CTCGTGTGGCGGAGCATGGAACATCCTGTGAAGCTGCTGTTCGCCCCCAATCTGCTGCTGGACCGCAACC
AGGGCAAATGCGTGGAAGGGATGGTCGAAATCTTTGATATGCTGCTCGCCACCAGCAGCAGGTTCAGAAT
GATGAACCTCCAGGGCGAAGAGTTCGTCTGCCTGAAGTCCATCATCCTGCTGAACAGCGGCGTGTACACC
TTCCTGTCCTCTACCCTGAAGTCCCTCGAGGAAAAGGATCACATCCACAGGGTGCTGGATAAGATCACCG
ATACCCTGATCCATCTCATGGCTAAGGCCGGACTCACACTCCAGCAGCAGCATCAGAGACTCGCTCAGCT
GCTGCTGATCCTGAGCCACATCCGCCACATGTCCAACAAGGGAATGGAACACCTCTACTCTATGAAGTGT
AAAAACGTCGTCCCCCTGTACGATCTGCTGCTCGAGGCCGCCGATGCCCACAGACTGCACGCCCCTACAA
GCAGAGGCGGCGCTAGCGTGGAAGAGACAGACCAGTCCCACCTGGCCACCGCCGGCAGCACAAGCAGCCA
CAGCCTGCAGAAGTACTATATCACCGGCGAGGCCGAGGGCTTCCCCGCTACAGCTGTCGACAATTTACTG
ACCGTACACCAAAATTTGCCTGCATTACCGGTCGATGCAACGAGTGATGAGGTTCGCAAGAACCTGATGG
ACATGTTCAGGGATCGCCAGGCGTTTTCTGAGCATACCTGGAAAATGCTTCTGTCCGTTTGCCGGTCGTG
GGCGGCATGGTGCAAGTTGAATAACCGGAAATGGTTTCCCGCAGAACCTGAAGATGTTCGCGATTATCTT
CTATATCTTCAGGCGCGCGGTCTGGCAGTAAAAACTATCCAGCAACATTTGGGCCAGCTAAACATGCTTC
ATCGTCGGTCCGGGCTGCCACGACCAAGTGACAGCAATGCTGTTTCACTGGTTATGCGGCGGATCCGAAA
AGAAAACGTTGATGCCGGTGAACGTGCAAAACAGGCTCTAGCGTTCGAACGCACTGATTTCGACCAGGTT
CGTTCACTCATGGAAAATAGCGATCGCTGCCAGGATATACGTAATCTGGCATTTCTGGGGATTGCTTATA
ACACCCTGTTACGTATAGCCGAAATTGCCAGGATCAGGGTTAAAGATATCTCACGTACTGACGGTGGGAG
AATGTTAATCCATATTGGCAGAACGAAAACGCTGGTTAGCACCGCAGGTGTAGAGAAGGCACTTAGCCTG
GGGGTAACTAAACTGGTCGAGCGATGGATTTCCGTCTCTGGTGTAGCTGATGATCCGAATAACTACCTGT
TTTGCCGGGTCAGAAAAAATGGTGTTGCCGCGCCATCTGCCACCAGCCAGCTATCAACTCGCGCCCTGGA
AGGGATTTTTGAAGCAACTCATCGATTGATTTACGGCGCTAAGGATGACTCCGGTCAGAGATACCTGGCC
TGGTCTGGACACAGTGCCCGTGTCGGAGCCGCGCGAGATATGGCCCGCGCTGGAGTTTCAATACCGGAGA
TCATGCAAGCTGGTGGCTGGACCAATGTAAATATTGTCATGAACTATATCCGTAACCTGGATAGTGAAAC
AGGGGCAATGGTGCGCCTGCTGGAAGATGGCGATCTCGAGCCATCTGCTGGAGACATGAGAGCTGCCAAC
CTTTGGCCAAGCCCGCTCATGATCAAACGCTCTAAGAAGAACAGCCTGGCCTTGTCCCTGACGGCCGACC
AGATGGTCAGTGCCTTGTTGGATGCTGAGCCCCCCATACTCTATTCCGAGTATGATCCTACCAGACCCTT
CAGTGAAGCTTCGATGATGGGCTTACTGACCAACCTGGCAGACAGGGAGCTGGTTCACATGATCAACTGG
GCGAAGAGGGTGCCAGGCTTTGTGGATTTGACCCTCCATGATCAGGTCCACCTTCTAGAATGTGCCTGGC
TAGAGATCCTGATGATTGGTCTCGTCTGGCGCTCCATGGAGCACCCAGTGAAGCTACTGTTTGCTCCTAA
CTTGCTCTTGGACAGGAACCAGGGAAAATGTGTAGAGGGCATGGTGGAGATCTTCGACATGCTGCTGGCT
ACATCATCTCGGTTCCGCATGATGAATCTGCAGGGAGAGGAGTTTGTGTGCCTCAAATCTATTATTTTGC
TTAATTCTGGAGTGTACACATTTCTGTCCAGCACCCTGAAGTCTCTGGAAGAGAAGGACCATATCCACCG
AGTCCTGGACAAGATCACAGACACTTTGATCCACCTGATGGCCAAGGCAGGCCTGACCCTGCAGCAGCAG
CACCAGCGGCTGGCCCAGCTCCTCCTCATCCTCTCCCACATCAGGCACATGAGTAACAAAGGCATGGAGC
ATCTGTACAGCATGAAGTGCAAGAACGTGGTGCCCCTCTATGACCTGCTGCTGGAGGCGGCGGACGCCCA
CCGCCTACATGCGCCCACTAGCCGTGGAGGGGCATCCGTGGAGGAGACGGACCAAAGCCACTTGGCCACT
GCGGGCTCTACTTCATCGCATTCCTTGCAAAAGTATTACATCACGGGGGAGGCAGAGGGTTTCCCTGCCA
CAGCTTAAGATATCACTCCTCAGGTGCAGGCTGCCTATCAGAAGGTGGTGGCTGGTGTGGCCAATGCCCT
GGCTCACAAATACCACTGAGATCTTTTTCCCTCTGCCAAAAATTATGGGGACATCATGAAGCCCCTTGAG
CATCTGACTTCTGGCTAATAAAGGAAATTTATTTTCATTGCAATAGTGTGTTGGAATTTTTTGTGTCTCT
CACTCGGAAGGACATATGGGAGGGCAAATCATTTAAAACATCAGAATGAGCATTTGGTTTAGAGTTTGGC
AACATATGCCCATATGCTGGCTGCCATGAACAAAGGTTGGCTATAAAGAGGTCATCAGTATATGAAACAG
CCCCCTGCTGTCCATTCCTTATTCCATAGAAAAGCCTTGACTTGAGGTTAGATTTTTTTTATATTTTGTT
TTGTGTTATTTTTTTCTTTAACATCCCTAAAATTTTCCTTACATGTTTTACTAGCCAGATTTTTCCTCCT
CTCCTGACTACTCCCAGTCATAGCTGTCCCTCTTCTCTTATGAAGATCTATTCTATAGTGTCACCTAAAT
AGCTTGGCGTAATCATGGTCATAGCTGTTTCCTGTGTGAAATTGTTATCCGCTCACAATTCCACACAACA
TACGAGCCGGAAGCATAAAGTGTAAAGCCTGGGGTGCCTAATGAGTGAGCTAACTCACATTAATTGCGTT
GCGCTCACTGCCCGCTTTCCAGTCGGGAAACCTGTCGTGCCAGCTGCATTAATGAATCGGCCAACGCGCG
GGGAGAGGCGGTTTGCGTATTGGGCGCTCTTCCGCTTCCTCGCTCACTGACTCGCTGCGCTCGGTCGTTC
GGCTGCGGCGAGCGGTATCAGCTCACTCAAAGGCGGTAATACGGTTATCCACAGAATCAGGGGATAACGC
AGGAAAGAACATGTGAGCAAAAGGCCAGCAAAAGGCCAGGAACCGTAAAAAGGCCGCGTTGCTGGCGTTT
TTCCATAGGCTCCGCCCCCCTGACGAGCATCACAAAAATCGACGCTCAAGTCAGAGGTGGCGAAACCCGA
CAGGACTATAAAGATACCAGGCGTTTCCCCCTGGAAGCTCCCTCGTGCGCTCTCCTGTTCCGACCCTGCC
GCTTACCGGATACCTGTCCGCCTTTCTCCCTTCGGGAAGCGTGGCGCTTTCTCATAGCTCACGCTGTAGG
TATCTCAGTTCGGTGTAGGTCGTTCGCTCCAAGCTGGGCTGTGTGCACGAACCCCCCGTTCAGCCCGACC
GCTGCGCCTTATCCGGTAACTATCGTCTTGAGTCCAACCCGGTAAGACACGACTTATCGCCACTGGCAGC
AGCCACTGGTAACAGGATTAGCAGAGCGAGGTATGTAGGCGGTGCTACAGAGTTCTTGAAGTGGTGGCCT
AACTACGGCTACACTAGAAGAACAGTATTTGGTATCTGCGCTCTGCTGAAGCCAGTTACCTTCGGAAAAA
GAGTTGGTAGCTCTTGATCCGGCAAACAAACCACCGCTGGTAGCGGTGGTTTTTTTGTTTGCAAGCAGCA
GATTACGCGCAGAAAAAAAGGATCTCAAGAAGATCCTTTGATCTTTTCTACGGGGTCTGACGCTCAGTGG
AACGAAAACTCACGTTAAGGGATTTTGGTCATGAGATTATCAAAAAGGATCTTCACCTAGATCCTTTTAA
ATTAAAAATGAAGTTTTAAATCAATCTAAAGTATATATGAGTAAACTTGGTCTGACAGTTACCAATGCTT
AATCAGTGAGGCACCTATCTCAGCGATCTGTCTATTTCGTTCATCCATAGTTGCCTGACTCCCCGTCGTG
TAGATAACTACGATACGGGAGGGCTTACCATCTGGCCCCAGTGCTGCAATGATACCGCGAGACCCACGCT
CACCGGCTCCAGATTTATCAGCAATAAACCAGCCAGCCGGAAGGGCCGAGCGCAGAAGTGGTCCTGCAAC
TTTATCCGCCTCCATCCAGTCTATTAATTGTTGCCGGGAAGCTAGAGTAAGTAGTTCGCCAGTTAATAGT
TTGCGCAACGTTGTTGCCATTGCTACAGGCATCGTGGTGTCACGCTCGTCGTTTGGTATGGCTTCATTCA
GCTCCGGTTCCCAACGATCAAGGCGAGTTACATGATCCCCCATGTTGTGCAAAAAAGCGGTTAGCTCCTT
CGGTCCTCCGATCGTTGTCAGAAGTAAGTTGGCCGCAGTGTTATCACTCATGGTTATGGCAGCACTGCAT
AATTCTCTTACTGTCATGCCATCCGTAAGATGCTTTTCTGTGACTGGTGAGTACTCAACCAAGTCATTCT
GAGAATAGTGTATGCGGCGACCGAGTTGCTCTTGCCCGGCGTCAATACGGGATAATACCGCGCCACATAG
CAGAACTTTAAAAGTGCTCATCATTGGAAAACGTTCTTCGGGGCGAAAACTCTCAAGGATCTTACCGCTG
TTGAGATCCAGTTCGATGTAACCCACTCGTGCACCCAACTGATCTTCAGCATCTTTTACTTTCACCAGCG
TTTCTGGGTGAGCAAAAACAGGAAGGCAAAATGCCGCAAAAAAGGGAATAAGGGCGACACGGAAATGTTG
AATACTCATACTCTTCCTTTTTCAATATTATTGAAGCATTTATCAGGGTTATTGTCTCATGAGCGGATAC
ATATTTGAATGTATTTAGAAAAATAAACAAATAGGGGTTCCGCGCACATTTCCCCGAAAAGTGCCACCTG
ATGCGGTGTGAAATACCGCACAGATGCGTAAGGAGAAAATACCGCATCAGGAAATTGTAAGCGTTAATAT
TTTGTTAAAATTCGCGTTAAATTTTTGTTAAATCAGCTCATTTTTTAACCAATAGGCCGAAATCGGCAAA
ATCCCTTATAAATCAAAAGAATAGACCGAGATAGGGT
[37 nt withheld, positions 8158-8194]
AAAGAACGTGGACTCCAACGTCAAAGG
[49 nt withheld, positions 8222-8270]
T
[91 nt withheld, positions 8272-8362]
G
[124 nt withheld, positions 8364-8487]
CCATTCGCCATTCAGGCTGCGCAACTGTTGGGAAGGGCGATCGGTGCGGGCCTCTTCGCTATTACGCCAG
CTGGCGAAAGGGGGATGTGCTGCAAGGCGATTAAGTTGGG
Features (pLannotate 1.2.2; 20 found; start..end, strand, type, name):
     54..71      +  promoter       T7 promoter (fragment): promoter for bacteriophage T7 RNA polymerase
     78..1439    +  CDS            Pax7 (fragment): PAX7_MOUSE - Also known as Pax-7. Experimental evidence at protein level: Swiss-Prot protein existence level 1. Transcription factor that is involved in the regulation of muscle stem cells proliferation, playing a role in myogenesis and muscle regeneration. From Mus musculus (Mouse).
   1512..1571    +  CDS            Gap43 (fragment): NEUM_RAT - Experimental evidence at protein level: Swiss-Prot protein existence level 1. This protein is associated with nerve growth. It is a major component of the motile 'growth cones' that form the tips of elongating axons. Plays a role in axonal and dendritic filopodia induction (By similarity). From Rattus norvegicus (Rat).
   1572..2279    +  CDS            mCherry: mCherry is a basic (constitutively fluorescent) red fluorescent protein published in 2004, derived from Discosoma sp.. It is reported to be a very rapidly-maturing monomer with low acid sensitivity.
   2337..3272    +  CDS            ESR1 (fragment): ESR1_HUMAN - Also known as ESR, NR3A1. Experimental evidence at protein level: Swiss-Prot protein existence level 1. [Isoform 3]: Involved in activation of NOS3 and endothelial nitric oxide production (PubMed:21937726). Isoforms lacking one or several functional domains are thought to modulate transcriptional activity by competitive ligand or DNA binding and/or heterodimerization with the full-length receptor (PubMed:10970861). Binds to ERE and inhibits isoform 1 (PubMed:10970861). From Homo sapiens (Human).
   3281..4304    +  CDS            Cre (fragment): site-specific recombinase Cre is a site-specific recombinase from bacteriophage P1. Recombination occurs at loxP sequences.
   4317..5252    +  CDS            ERT2: mutated ligand-binding domain of the human estrogen receptor (Feil et al., 1997)
   5265..5336    +  CDS            HBB (fragment): HBB_PONPY - Experimental evidence at transcript level: Swiss-Prot protein existence level 2. Involved in oxygen transport from the lung to the various peripheral tissues. From Pongo pygmaeus (Bornean orangutan).
   5407..5462    +  polyA_signal   β-globin poly(A) signal: rabbit β-globin polyadenylation signal (Gil and Proudfoot, 1987)
   5792..5810    -  promoter       SP6 promoter: promoter for bacteriophage SP6 RNA polymerase
   5852..5868    -  protein_bind   lac operator: The lac repressor binds to the lac operator to inhibit transcription in E. coli. This inhibition can be relieved by adding lactose or isopropyl-β-D-thiogalactopyranoside (IPTG). lac repressor encoded by lacI
   5876..5906    -  promoter       lac promoter: promoter for the E. coli lac operon
   5921..5942    -  protein_bind   CAP binding site: CAP binding activates transcription in the presence of cAMP. E. coli catabolite activator protein
   5955..6047    -  CDS            lacI (fragment): lac repressor; lacI; The lac repressor binds to the lac operator to inhibit transcription in E. coli. This inhibition can be relieved by adding lactose or isopropyl-β-D-thiogalactopyranoside (IPTG).
   6230..6818    -  rep_origin     ori: high-copy-number ColE1/pMB1/pBR322/pUC origin of replication
   6989..7849    -  CDS            AmpR: β-lactamase; bla; confers resistance to ampicillin, carbenicillin, and related antibiotics
   7850..7954    -  promoter       AmpR promoter: bla
   7981..8031    +  misc_feature   bom (fragment): basis of mobility region from pBR322
   8059..8487    -  rep_origin     f1 ori (sequence partly withheld): f1 bacteriophage origin of replication; arrow indicates direction of (+) strand synthesis
   8491..51      -  CDS            lacZα (fragment) (across the origin): LacZα fragment of β-galactosidase; lacZ fragment
