>Addgene plasmid #111153 | pGEMT-Pax7bait-P2a-GAP43-Cherry-T2a-mERt-Cre-Ert | addgene full sequence | sequence record 211540 | Addgene NGS Result
GTTGGGTAACGCCAGGGTTTTCCCAGTCACGACGTTGTAAAACGACGGCCAGTGAATTGTAATACGACTC
ACTATAGACGCGTATGGCTTGTCTCCCCGGAGCTGTCCCCAGAATGATGCGGCCAGGACCAGGGCAGAAC
TACCCACGGACCGGTTTCCCACTAGAAGTGTCCACTCCTCTGGGCCAGGGCAGAGTCAACCAACTGGGGG
GAGTGTTCATTAACGGGCGCCCGTTGCCCAACCACATCCGCCACAAGATCGTGGAGATGGCACACCACGG
CATTCGGCCCTGCGTGATTTCACGGCAGCTACGTGTGTCCCACGGCTGCGTGTCCAAGATCCTGTGCCGG
TACCAGGAGACGGGGTCCATCCGGCCAGGAGCCATCGGAGGCAGCAAGCCCAGGCAGGTGGCCACTCCTG
ACGTGGAGAAGAAGATTGAGGAATATAAGAGAGAGAACCCCGGGATGTTCAGCTGGGAGATCAGGGACAG
GCTCCTAAAGGATGGACACTGCGACAGGAGCACGGTGCCCTCAGGTAACCGGCTGGACGAAGGTTCAGAT
GTTGAGTCAGAGCCAGACTTGCCCTTGAAACGCAAGCAGCGACGCAGCCGCACCACCTTCACTGCTGAGC
AGCTGGAGGAGTTGGAGAAGGCCTTTGAGAGAACGCACTACCCAGATATCTACACCCGTGAAGAGTTGGC
GCAGAGAACCAAGCTCACTGAGGCGAGAGTACAGGTGTGGTTCAGCAATCGTAGAGCAAGGTGGCGTAAA
CAGGCAGGAGCCAATCAACTGGCAGCTTTCAATCATCTCCTGCCCGGCGGATTTCCACCCACAGGAATGC
CAAGTTTGCCACCCTATCAGCTTCCAGACTCCGGCTATGCAAGTGCCCTAGCACAAGACGGGGGAAGCAC
AGTGCACAGACCTCAGCCCCTGCCACCCTCCTCCATGCACCAGGGTGGATTGTCAGCTGCTGATGCCAGT
TCAGCCTACGGACCCCGACACAGCTTCACCAGCTATTCGGACAGCTTCATGAACCCAGGCGGGCCAACTA
ACCACATGAATCCGGTCAGCAATGGGCTGTCTCCACAGGTGATGAGCATCCTCAGCAACCCTAGTGGAGT
GCAGTCCCAGTCCCAGGATTTCTCCATCTCCCCTCTGCATGGTGGCTTGGACACTTCGAACTCCATCTCG
GCAAGCTGCAGCCAGCGGAGCGACTCCATCAAGTCAGTCGATAGCCTCGCCACCTCGCAGTCCTACTGTC
CTCCGACCTACAGCACCACCGGCTACAGCGTGGATCCTGTGGCCAGCTACCAATATGGGCAATACGGGCA
AACTGCTGTAGACTACTTGGCTAAGAACGTGAGCTTGTCGACACAGAGGAGGATGAAGCTCGGGGACCAC
TCAGCCGTGTTGGGTTTGCTTCCTGTGGAGACGGGACAAGCATACGCATGCGGAAGCGGAGCTACTAACT
TCAGCCTGCTGAAGCAGGCTGGAGACGTGGAGGAGAACCCTGGACCTATGCTGTGCTGTATGAGAAGAAC
CAAACAGGTTGAAAAGAATGATGAGGACCAAAAGATCATGGTGAGCAAGGGCGAGGAGGATAACATGGCC
ATCATCAAGGAGTTCATGCGCTTCAAGGTGCACATGGAGGGCTCCGTGAACGGCCACGAGTTCGAGATCG
AGGGCGAGGGCGAGGGCCGCCCCTACGAGGGCACCCAGACCGCCAAGCTGAAGGTGACCAAGGGTGGCCC
CCTGCCCTTCGCCTGGGACATCCTGTCCCCTCAGTTCATGTACGGCTCCAAGGCCTACGTGAAGCACCCC
GCCGACATCCCCGACTACTTGAAGCTGTCCTTCCCCGAGGGCTTCAAGTGGGAGCGCGTGATGAACTTCG
AGGACGGCGGCGTGGTGACCGTGACCCAGGACTCCTCCCTGCAGGACGGCGAGTTCATCTACAAGGTGAA
GCTGCGCGGCACCAACTTCCCCTCCGACGGCCCCGTAATGCAGAAGAAGACCATGGGCTGGGAGGCCTCC
TCCGAGCGGATGTACCCCGAGGACGGCGCCCTGAAGGGCGAGATCAAGCAGAGGCTGAAGCTGAAGGACG
GCGGCCACTACGACGCTGAGGTCAAGACCACCTACAAGGCCAAGAAGCCCGTGCAGCTGCCCGGCGCCTA
CAACGTCAACATCAAGTTGGACATCACCTCCCACAACGAGGACTACACCATCGTGGAACAGTACGAACGC
GCCGAGGGCCGCCACTCCACCGGCGGCATGGACGAGCTGTACAAGGAGGGCAGAGGAAGTCTTCTAACAT
GCGGTGACGTGGAGGAGAATCCCGGCCCTATGGCCGGCGATATGAGAGCCGCTAACCTGTGGCCCTCCCC
ACTGATGATCAAGAGAAGCAAGAAGAACTCCCTGGCCCTGAGCCTGACCGCTGATCAGATGGTGTCCGCC
CTGCTGGACGCCGAGCCCCCTATCCTGTACAGCGAGTACGACCCCACCAGGCCCTTCAGCGAGGCCAGCA
TGATGGGACTGCTGACAAACCTGGCCGATCGCGAACTGGTGCATATGATCAATTGGGCCAAGCGCGTGCC
CGGATTCGTGGACCTGACACTGCACGACCAGGTGCACCTGCTGGAATGCGCTTGGCTGGAAATTCTGATG
ATCGGCCTCGTGTGGCGGAGCATGGAACATCCTGTGAAGCTGCTGTTCGCCCCCAATCTGCTGCTGGACC
GCAACCAGGGCAAATGCGTGGAAGGGATGGTCGAAATCTTTGATATGCTGCTCGCCACCAGCAGCAGGTT
CAGAATGATGAACCTCCAGGGCGAAGAGTTCGTCTGCCTGAAGTCCATCATCCTGCTGAACAGCGGCGTG
TACACCTTCCTGTCCTCTACCCTGAAGTCCCTCGAGGAAAAGGATCACATCCACAGGGTGCTGGATAAGA
TCACCGATACCCTGATCCATCTCATGGCTAAGGCCGGACTCACACTCCAGCAGCAGCATCAGAGACTCGC
TCAGCTGCTGCTGATCCTGAGCCACATCCGCCACATGTCCAACAAGGGAATGGAACACCTCTACTCTATG
AAGTGTAAAAACGTCGTCCCCCTGTACGATCTGCTGCTCGAGGCCGCCGATGCCCACAGACTGCACGCCC
CTACAAGCAGAGGCGGCGCTAGCGTGGAAGAGACAGACCAGTCCCACCTGGCCACCGCCGGCAGCACAAG
CAGCCACAGCCTGCAGAAGTACTATATCACCGGCGAGGCCGAGGGCTTCCCCGCTACAGCTGTCGACAAT
TTACTGACCGTACACCAAAATTTGCCTGCATTACCGGTCGATGCAACGAGTGATGAGGTTCGCAAGAACC
TGATGGACATGTTCAGGGATCGCCAGGCGTTTTCTGAGCATACCTGGAAAATGCTTCTGTCCGTTTGCCG
GTCGTGGGCGGCATGGTGCAAGTTGAATAACCGGAAATGGTTTCCCGCAGAACCTGAAGATGTTCGCGAT
TATCTTCTATATCTTCAGGCGCGCGGTCTGGCAGTAAAAACTATCCAGCAACATTTGGGCCAGCTAAACA
TGCTTCATCGTCGGTCCGGGCTGCCACGACCAAGTGACAGCAATGCTGTTTCACTGGTTATGCGGCGGAT
CCGAAAAGAAAACGTTGATGCCGGTGAACGTGCAAAACAGGCTCTAGCGTTCGAACGCACTGATTTCGAC
CAGGTTCGTTCACTCATGGAAAATAGCGATCGCTGCCAGGATATACGTAATCTGGCATTTCTGGGGATTG
CTTATAACACCCTGTTACGTATAGCCGAAATTGCCAGGATCAGGGTTAAAGATATCTCACGTACTGACGG
TGGGAGAATGTTAATCCATATTGGCAGAACGAAAACGCTGGTTAGCACCGCAGGTGTAGAGAAGGCACTT
AGCCTGGGGGTAACTAAACTGGTCGAGCGATGGATTTCCGTCTCTGGTGTAGCTGATGATCCGAATAACT
ACCTGTTTTGCCGGGTCAGAAAAAATGGTGTTGCCGCGCCATCTGCCACCAGCCAGCTATCAACTCGCGC
CCTGGAAGGGATTTTTGAAGCAACTCATCGATTGATTTACGGCGCTAAGGATGACTCCGGTCAGAGATAC
CTGGCCTGGTCTGGACACAGTGCCCGTGTCGGAGCCGCGCGAGATATGGCCCGCGCTGGAGTTTCAATAC
CGGAGATCATGCAAGCTGGTGGCTGGACCAATGTAAATATTGTCATGAACTATATCCGTAACCTGGATAG
TGAAACAGGGGCAATGGTGCGCCTGCTGGAAGATGGCGATCTCGAGCCATCTGCTGGAGACATGAGAGCT
GCCAACCTTTGGCCAAGCCCGCTCATGATCAAACGCTCTAAGAAGAACAGCCTGGCCTTGTCCCTGACGG
CCGACCAGATGGTCAGTGCCTTGTTGGATGCTGAGCCCCCCATACTCTATTCCGAGTATGATCCTACCAG
ACCCTTCAGTGAAGCTTCGATGATGGGCTTACTGACCAACCTGGCAGACAGGGAGCTGGTTCACATGATC
AACTGGGCGAAGAGGGTGCCAGGCTTTGTGGATTTGACCCTCCATGATCAGGTCCACCTTCTAGAATGTG
CCTGGCTAGAGATCCTGATGATTGGTCTCGTCTGGCGCTCCATGGAGCACCCAGTGAAGCTACTGTTTGC
TCCTAACTTGCTCTTGGACAGGAACCAGGGAAAATGTGTAGAGGGCATGGTGGAGATCTTCGACATGCTG
CTGGCTACATCATCTCGGTTCCGCATGATGAATCTGCAGGGAGAGGAGTTTGTGTGCCTCAAATCTATTA
TTTTGCTTAATTCTGGAGTGTACACATTTCTGTCCAGCACCCTGAAGTCTCTGGAAGAGAAGGACCATAT
CCACCGAGTCCTGGACAAGATCACAGACACTTTGATCCACCTGATGGCCAAGGCAGGCCTGACCCTGCAG
CAGCAGCACCAGCGGCTGGCCCAGCTCCTCCTCATCCTCTCCCACATCAGGCACATGAGTAACAAAGGCA
TGGAGCATCTGTACAGCATGAAGTGCAAGAACGTGGTGCCCCTCTATGACCTGCTGCTGGAGGCGGCGGA
CGCCCACCGCCTACATGCGCCCACTAGCCGTGGAGGGGCATCCGTGGAGGAGACGGACCAAAGCCACTTG
GCCACTGCGGGCTCTACTTCATCGCATTCCTTGCAAAAGTATTACATCACGGGGGAGGCAGAGGGTTTCC
CTGCCACAGCTTAAGATATCACTCCTCAGGTGCAGGCTGCCTATCAGAAGGTGGTGGCTGGTGTGGCCAA
TGCCCTGGCTCACAAATACCACTGAGATCTTTTTCCCTCTGCCAAAAATTATGGGGACATCATGAAGCCC
CTTGAGCATCTGACTTCTGGCTAATAAAGGAAATTTATTTTCATTGCAATAGTGTGTTGGAATTTTTTGT
GTCTCTCACTCGGAAGGACATATGGGAGGGCAAATCATTTAAAACATCAGAATGAGCATTTGGTTTAGAG
TTTGGCAACATATGCCCATATGCTGGCTGCCATGAACAAAGGTTGGCTATAAAGAGGTCATCAGTATATG
AAACAGCCCCCTGCTGTCCATTCCTTATTCCATAGAAAAGCCTTGACTTGAGGTTAGATTTTTTTTATAT
TTTGTTTTGTGTTATTTTTTTCTTTAACATCCCTAAAATTTTCCTTACATGTTTTACTAGCCAGATTTTT
CCTCCTCTCCTGACTACTCCCAGTCATAGCTGTCCCTCTTCTCTTATGAAGATCTATTCTATAGTGTCAC
CTAAATAGCTTGGCGTAATCATGGTCATAGCTGTTTCCTGTGTGAAATTGTTATCCGCTCACAATTCCAC
ACAACATACGAGCCGGAAGCATAAAGTGTAAAGCCTGGGGTGCCTAATGAGTGAGCTAACTCACATTAAT
TGCGTTGCGCTCACTGCCCGCTTTCCAGTCGGGAAACCTGTCGTGCCAGCTGCATTAATGAATCGGCCAA
CGCGCGGGGAGAGGCGGTTTGCGTATTGGGCGCTCTTCCGCTTCCTCGCTCACTGACTCGCTGCGCTCGG
TCGTTCGGCTGCGGCGAGCGGTATCAGCTCACTCAAAGGCGGTAATACGGTTATCCACAGAATCAGGGGA
TAACGCAGGAAAGAACATGTGAGCAAAAGGCCAGCAAAAGGCCAGGAACCGTAAAAAGGCCGCGTTGCTG
GCGTTTTTCCATAGGCTCCGCCCCCCTGACGAGCATCACAAAAATCGACGCTCAAGTCAGAGGTGGCGAA
ACCCGACAGGACTATAAAGATACCAGGCGTTTCCCCCTGGAAGCTCCCTCGTGCGCTCTCCTGTTCCGAC
CCTGCCGCTTACCGGATACCTGTCCGCCTTTCTCCCTTCGGGAAGCGTGGCGCTTTCTCATAGCTCACGC
TGTAGGTATCTCAGTTCGGTGTAGGTCGTTCGCTCCAAGCTGGGCTGTGTGCACGAACCCCCCGTTCAGC
CCGACCGCTGCGCCTTATCCGGTAACTATCGTCTTGAGTCCAACCCGGTAAGACACGACTTATCGCCACT
GGCAGCAGCCACTGGTAACAGGATTAGCAGAGCGAGGTATGTAGGCGGTGCTACAGAGTTCTTGAAGTGG
TGGCCTAACTACGGCTACACTAGAAGAACAGTATTTGGTATCTGCGCTCTGCTGAAGCCAGTTACCTTCG
GAAAAAGAGTTGGTAGCTCTTGATCCGGCAAACAAACCACCGCTGGTAGCGGTGGTTTTTTTGTTTGCAA
GCAGCAGATTACGCGCAGAAAAAAAGGATCTCAAGAAGATCCTTTGATCTTTTCTACGGGGTCTGACGCT
CAGTGGAACGAAAACTCACGTTAAGGGATTTTGGTCATGAGATTATCAAAAAGGATCTTCACCTAGATCC
TTTTAAATTAAAAATGAAGTTTTAAATCAATCTAAAGTATATATGAGTAAACTTGGTCTGACAGTTACCA
ATGCTTAATCAGTGAGGCACCTATCTCAGCGATCTGTCTATTTCGTTCATCCATAGTTGCCTGACTCCCC
GTCGTGTAGATAACTACGATACGGGAGGGCTTACCATCTGGCCCCAGTGCTGCAATGATACCGCGAGACC
CACGCTCACCGGCTCCAGATTTATCAGCAATAAACCAGCCAGCCGGAAGGGCCGAGCGCAGAAGTGGTCC
TGCAACTTTATCCGCCTCCATCCAGTCTATTAATTGTTGCCGGGAAGCTAGAGTAAGTAGTTCGCCAGTT
AATAGTTTGCGCAACGTTGTTGCCATTGCTACAGGCATCGTGGTGTCACGCTCGTCGTTTGGTATGGCTT
CATTCAGCTCCGGTTCCCAACGATCAAGGCGAGTTACATGATCCCCCATGTTGTGCAAAAAAGCGGTTAG
CTCCTTCGGTCCTCCGATCGTTGTCAGAAGTAAGTTGGCCGCAGTGTTATCACTCATGGTTATGGCAGCA
CTGCATAATTCTCTTACTGTCATGCCATCCGTAAGATGCTTTTCTGTGACTGGTGAGTACTCAACCAAGT
CATTCTGAGAATAGTGTATGCGGCGACCGAGTTGCTCTTGCCCGGCGTCAATACGGGATAATACCGCGCC
ACATAGCAGAACTTTAAAAGTGCTCATCATTGGAAAACGTTCTTCGGGGCGAAAACTCTCAAGGATCTTA
CCGCTGTTGAGATCCAGTTCGATGTAACCCACTCGTGCACCCAACTGATCTTCAGCATCTTTTACTTTCA
CCAGCGTTTCTGGGTGAGCAAAAACAGGAAGGCAAAATGCCGCAAAAAAGGGAATAAGGGCGACACGGAA
ATGTTGAATACTCATACTCTTCCTTTTTCAATATTATTGAAGCATTTATCAGGGTTATTGTCTCATGAGC
GGATACATATTTGAATGTATTTAGAAAAATAAACAAATAGGGGTTCCGCGCACATTTCCCCGAAAAGTGC
CACCTGATGCGGTGTGAAATACCGCACAGATGCGTAAGGAGAAAATACCGCATCAGGAAATTGTAAGCGT
TAATATTTTGTTAAAATTCGCGTTAAATTTTTGTTAAATCAGCTCATTTTTTAACCAATAGGCCGAAATC
GGCAAAATCCCTTATAAATCAAAAGAATAGACCGAGATAGGGT
[37 nt withheld, positions 8164-8200]
AAAGAACGTGGACTCCAACGTCAAAGG
[49 nt withheld, positions 8228-8276]
T
[91 nt withheld, positions 8278-8368]
G
[124 nt withheld, positions 8370-8493]
CCATTCGCCATTCAGGCTGCGCAACTGTTGGGAAGGGCGATCGGTGCGGGCCTCTTCGCTATTACGCCAG
CTGGCGAAAGGGGGATGTGCTGCAAGGCGATTAA
Features (pLannotate 1.2.2; 20 found; start..end, strand, type, name):
     60..77      +  promoter       T7 promoter (fragment): promoter for bacteriophage T7 RNA polymerase
     84..1445    +  CDS            Pax7 (fragment): PAX7_MOUSE - Also known as Pax-7. Experimental evidence at protein level: Swiss-Prot protein existence level 1. Transcription factor that is involved in the regulation of muscle stem cells proliferation, playing a role in myogenesis and muscle regeneration. From Mus musculus (Mouse).
   1518..1577    +  CDS            Gap43 (fragment): NEUM_RAT - Experimental evidence at protein level: Swiss-Prot protein existence level 1. This protein is associated with nerve growth. It is a major component of the motile 'growth cones' that form the tips of elongating axons. Plays a role in axonal and dendritic filopodia induction (By similarity). From Rattus norvegicus (Rat).
   1578..2285    +  CDS            mCherry: mCherry is a basic (constitutively fluorescent) red fluorescent protein published in 2004, derived from Discosoma sp.. It is reported to be a very rapidly-maturing monomer with low acid sensitivity.
   2343..3278    +  CDS            ESR1 (fragment): ESR1_HUMAN - Also known as ESR, NR3A1. Experimental evidence at protein level: Swiss-Prot protein existence level 1. [Isoform 3]: Involved in activation of NOS3 and endothelial nitric oxide production (PubMed:21937726). Isoforms lacking one or several functional domains are thought to modulate transcriptional activity by competitive ligand or DNA binding and/or heterodimerization with the full-length receptor (PubMed:10970861). Binds to ERE and inhibits isoform 1 (PubMed:10970861). From Homo sapiens (Human).
   3287..4310    +  CDS            Cre (fragment): site-specific recombinase Cre is a site-specific recombinase from bacteriophage P1. Recombination occurs at loxP sequences.
   4323..5258    +  CDS            ERT2: mutated ligand-binding domain of the human estrogen receptor (Feil et al., 1997)
   5271..5342    +  CDS            HBB (fragment): HBB_PONPY - Experimental evidence at transcript level: Swiss-Prot protein existence level 2. Involved in oxygen transport from the lung to the various peripheral tissues. From Pongo pygmaeus (Bornean orangutan).
   5413..5468    +  polyA_signal   β-globin poly(A) signal: rabbit β-globin polyadenylation signal (Gil and Proudfoot, 1987)
   5798..5816    -  promoter       SP6 promoter: promoter for bacteriophage SP6 RNA polymerase
   5858..5874    -  protein_bind   lac operator: The lac repressor binds to the lac operator to inhibit transcription in E. coli. This inhibition can be relieved by adding lactose or isopropyl-β-D-thiogalactopyranoside (IPTG). lac repressor encoded by lacI
   5882..5912    -  promoter       lac promoter: promoter for the E. coli lac operon
   5927..5948    -  protein_bind   CAP binding site: CAP binding activates transcription in the presence of cAMP. E. coli catabolite activator protein
   5961..6053    -  CDS            lacI (fragment): lac repressor; lacI; The lac repressor binds to the lac operator to inhibit transcription in E. coli. This inhibition can be relieved by adding lactose or isopropyl-β-D-thiogalactopyranoside (IPTG).
   6236..6824    -  rep_origin     ori: high-copy-number ColE1/pMB1/pBR322/pUC origin of replication
   6995..7855    -  CDS            AmpR: β-lactamase; bla; confers resistance to ampicillin, carbenicillin, and related antibiotics
   7856..7960    -  promoter       AmpR promoter: bla
   7987..8037    +  misc_feature   bom (fragment): basis of mobility region from pBR322
   8065..8493    -  rep_origin     f1 ori (sequence partly withheld): f1 bacteriophage origin of replication; arrow indicates direction of (+) strand synthesis
   8497..57      -  CDS            lacZα (fragment) (across the origin): LacZα fragment of β-galactosidase; lacZ fragment
