[The description below was written by a language model from this plasmid's Addgene catalogue record and pLannotate feature annotations shown in this document.]
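Description:
pGEMT-Pax7bait-P2a-GAP43-Cherry-T2a-mERt-Cre-Ert is a knock-in donor ("bait") plasmid for targeting the Pax7 locus of the axolotl (Ambystoma mexicanum), built in the pGEM-T cloning backbone. It is maintained in E. coli as a high-copy plasmid through a ColE1/pUC-type origin and selected with ampicillin via the β-lactamase gene. The backbone also retains an f1 phage origin, the interrupted lacZα/lac promoter region, and flanking T7 and SP6 promoters. Both the depositor sequence and the repository's sequencing result are 8,597 nt and give the same feature layout, offset by a few bases.

The payload begins with a roughly 1.36 kb segment annotated by homology to Pax7, matching the 1,344 bp catalogued insert size, which therefore appears to describe the bait alone rather than the whole cassette. It is followed, according to the construct name, by a P2A peptide, which is not separately annotated. Next come a short GAP43 fragment fused to mCherry, which is commonly used as a membrane-targeting signal, then a T2A element (again named but not annotated). After that comes Cre recombinase flanked on both sides by estrogen receptor ligand-binding domains (an ERT2-Cre-ERT2 arrangement). A β-globin fragment and the rabbit β-globin polyadenylation signal terminate the unit. No eukaryotic promoter is annotated, consistent with a design in which expression depends on in-frame integration at the endogenous Pax7 gene. The 2A peptides would then release separate Pax7, fluorescent reporter and recombinase products. The result would be red labelling of Pax7-expressing cells together with ligand-inducible (typically tamoxifen) Cre activity. Together these would allow loxP-based lineage tracing or manipulation of muscle satellite cells, for example in limb regeneration studies.
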