Addgene plasmid #111153: pGEMT-Pax7bait-P2a-GAP43-Cherry-T2a-mERt-Cre-Ert
Purpose: knock in bait for Axolotl Pax7 locus
Depositing lab: Elly Tanaka. Depositing organization: Research Institute of Molecular Pathology (IMP). Publication: Efficient gene knockin in axolotl and its use to test the role of satellite cells in limb regeneration. Fei JF, Schuez M, Knapp D, Taniguchi Y, Drechsel DN, Tanaka EM. Proc Natl Acad Sci U S A. 2017 Nov 21;114(47):12501-12506. doi: 10.1073/pnas.1706855114. Epub 2017 Oct 31. PubMed 29087939.
Backbone
  Vector backbone: pGEMT
  Vector type: Cre/Lox
Growth in bacteria
  Bacterial resistance: Ampicillin, 100 μg/mL
  Growth temperature: 37°C
  Growth strain: DH5alpha
  Copy number: High Copy
Gene/Insert
  Gene/Insert name: GAP43-Cherry-T2a-mERt-Cre-Ert (alt name: Axolotl Pax7 bait)
  Species: Ambystoma mexicanum
  Insert size (bp): 1344
  Mutation: wt
  Cloning method: Restriction Enzyme; 5′ cloning site Unknown (unknown if destroyed); 3′ cloning site Unknown (unknown if destroyed)
Terms and licenses: Academic/Nonprofit Terms; Industry Terms: Not Available to Industry
How to cite: pGEMT-Pax7bait-P2a-GAP43-Cherry-T2a-mERt-Cre-Ert was a gift from Elly Tanaka (Addgene plasmid # 111153 ; http://n2t.net/addgene:111153 ; RRID:Addgene_111153)
